>Addgene plasmid #26002 | pSVK3-Flag-MAN1 | addgene partial sequence | sequence record 31900 | 26002 with SV40pro-F
GTAGTGAGGAGGCTTTTTTGGAGGCCTAGGCTTTTGCAAAAAGCTATCGAATTAATACGACTCATTATAG
GGAGATCGAATTCGAGCTCGGTACCCGGGGATCCTCTAGTGGATCCGCCACCATGGACTACAAGGACGAC
GATGACAAAGATCCCCCGGGCTGCAGGAATTCGGACGAGAAAATGGCGGCGGCAGCAGCTTCGGCGCCTC
AGCAGCTCTCGGATGAGGAGCTTTTCTCTCAGCTCCGCCGTTACGGCCTGTCTCCCGGACCAGTGACGGA
GAGCACCCGCCCGGTCTACCTCAAGAAGCTGAAGAAGCTTCGAGAGGAAGAGCAGCAACAGCACCGGTCA
GGGGGCCGCGGCAACAAGACGCGGAACAGTAATAACAATAACACGGCAGCCGCCACGGTCGCAGCCGCGG
GACCAGCGGCGGCGGCGGCCGCGGGGATGGGGGTCCGGCCGGTCTCGGGCGACCTCTCCTACTTACGGAC
TCCTGGGGGCCTGTGCCGAATCTCGGCCTCTGGCCCAGAGAGCCTCCTGGGAGGGCCCGGGGGCGCCTCC
GCCGCCCCCGCGGCTGGCAGCAAAGTGCTGCTGGGCTTCAGCTCGGACGAGTCGGACGTGGAGGCCAGTC
CCCGGGACCAGGCCGGCGGCGGCGGGAGGAAAGACCGGGCTTCGCTCCAGTACCGCGGGCTCAAAGCGCC
GCCGGCGCCCCTGGCCGCCAGCGAGGTGACTAACAGCAACTCTGCAGAGCGAAGGAAGCCCCACTCGTGG
TGGGGG
