[The description below was written by a language model from this plasmid's Addgene catalogue record.]
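Description:
pSVK3-Flag-MAN1 is a mammalian expression plasmid built on the pSVK3 backbone (about 3.9 kb without insert) and carrying the human LEMD3 gene, better known as MAN1. It is maintained in E. coli as a high-copy plasmid under ampicillin selection. The record lists no selectable marker for mammalian cells and includes no feature table, so the origin of replication, polyadenylation signal and other backbone elements are not itemised. The promoter is also not named explicitly, although the listed 5′ sequencing primer anneals in an SV40 promoter. This fits the SV40 early promoter-driven design generally associated with pSVK3.

The insert is roughly 2.7 kb and corresponds to a human LEMD3 reference transcript. It was placed by restriction cloning between an XbaI site, which was destroyed in the process, and an XhoI site, which remains intact at the 3′ end. A Flag epitope is fused to the N terminus of the protein, so the expressed product can be detected or immunoprecipitated with anti-Flag antibodies without a MAN1-specific reagent. MAN1 is a LEM domain-containing integral membrane protein of the inner nuclear membrane. The associated publication deals with its intracellular trafficking to that compartment. The construct is therefore suited to transient transfection of cultured mammalian cells, where the localisation and targeting of tagged MAN1 can be followed by immunofluorescence or biochemical fractionation. The record does not state whether the insert is the complete coding sequence or whether it contains any mutations.
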