Addgene plasmid #26002: pSVK3-Flag-MAN1
Depositing lab: Howard Worman. Depositing organization: Columbia University. Publication: Intracellular trafficking of MAN1, an integral protein of the nuclear envelope inner membrane. Wu W, Lin F, Worman HJ. J Cell Sci. 2002 Apr 1. 115(Pt 7):1361-71. PubMed 11896184.
Backbone
  Vector backbone: pSVK3
  Backbone size w/o insert (bp): 3919
  Vector type: Mammalian Expression
Growth in bacteria
  Bacterial resistance: Ampicillin, 100 μg/mL
  Growth temperature: 37°C
  Growth strain: DH5alpha
  Copy number: High Copy
Gene/Insert
  Gene/Insert name: LEMD3 LEM domain containing 3 (alt names: MAN1; LEMD3)
  Species: H. sapiens (human)
  Insert size (bp): 2733
  GenBank ID: NM_001167614
  Entrez Gene: LEMD3 (a.k.a. MAN1)
  Tag / fusion protein: Flag (N terminal on insert)
  Cloning method: Restriction Enzyme; 5′ cloning site XbaI (destroyed during cloning); 3′ cloning site XhoI (not destroyed)
  Sequencing primers: 5′ SV40pro-F
Terms and licenses: Academic/Nonprofit Terms; Industry Terms: Not Available to Industry
How to cite: pSVK3-Flag-MAN1 was a gift from Howard Worman (Addgene plasmid # 26002 ; http://n2t.net/addgene:26002 ; RRID:Addgene_26002)
